>Addgene plasmid #129785 | ORF18(W81A)-3xFLAG pCDNA4 | addgene full sequence | sequence record 257114 | Addgene NGS Result
GACGGATCGGGAGATCTCCCGATCCCCTATGGTGCACTCTCAGTACAATCTGCTCTGATGCCGCATAGTT
AAGCCAGTATCTGCTCCCTGCTTGTGTGTTGGAGGTCGCTGAGTAGTGCGCGAGCAAAATTTAAGCTACA
ACAAGGCAAGGCTTGACCGACAATTGCATGAAGAATCTGCTTAGGGTTAGGCGTTTTGCGCTGCTTCGCG
ATGTACGGGCCAGATATACGCGTTGACATTGATTATTGACTAGTTATTAATAGTAATCAATTACGGGGTC
ATTAGTTCATAGCCCATATATGGAGTTCCGCGTTACATAACTTACGGTAAATGGCCCGCCTGGCTGACCG
CCCAACGACCCCCGCCCATTGACGTCAATAATGACGTATGTTCCCATAGTAACGCCAATAGGGACTTTCC
ATTGACGTCAATGGGTGGAGTATTTACGGTAAACTGCCCACTTGGCAGTACATCAAGTGTATCATATGCC
AAGTACGCCCCCTATTGACGTCAATGACGGTAAATGGCCCGCCTGGCATTATGCCCAGTACATGACCTTA
TGGGACTTTCCTACTTGGCAGTACATCTACGTATTAGTCATCGCTATTACCATGGTGATGCGGTTTTGGC
AGTACATCAATGGGCGTGGATAGCGGTTTGACTCACGGGGATTTCCAAGTCTCCACCCCATTGACGTCAA
TGGGAGTTTGTTTTGGCACCAAAATCAACGGGACTTTCCAAAATGTCGTAACAACTCCGCCCCATTGACG
CAAATGGGCGGTAGGCGTGTACGGTGGGAGGTCTATATAAGCAGAGCTCTCCCTATCAGTGATAGAGATC
TCCCTATCAGTGATAGAGATCGTCGACGAGCTCGTTTAGTGAACCGTCAGATCGCCTGGAGACGCCATCC
ACGCTGTTTTGACCTCCATAGAAGACACCGGGACCGATCCAGCCTCCGGACTCTAGCGTTTAAACTTAAG
CTTGGTACCGAGCTCGGATCCACTAGTCCAGTGTGGTGGAATTCTGCAGATATGCTCGGAAAATACGTGT
GTGAGACCGAGCCGCTGAGCCCGGGGCTTAGGAGGCTCATGTGGCGCTTTTTGCAAAATAAGAATTTAAA
TACATTCCACGCCCAAGAGCTGCGTTTTATTCATTTGGTTCTCTGCAGGATGTACAATTTCGGTCTAAAT
GTGTACCTGTTAAGGGAGGCTACTGCCAATGCCGGGACCTACGACGAGGTGGTCCTGGGACGCAAGGTTC
CTGCGGAGGTGGCGAAGCTCGTGTACGATGGGCTCGAGGAGATGGGCGTGTCAAGTGAGATGCTGCTGTG
TGAGGCATACCGGGACAGCCTCTGGATGCACTTGAACGATAAGGTGGGGCTCTTGAGGGGCCTGGCGAAT
TATCTGTTTCACCGGCTAGGGGTCACCCACGACGTTCGCATCGCCCCGGAAAACCTGGTGGACGGAAACT
TTTTGTTTAATCTGGGAAGTGTGCTCCCCTGCAGGCTGCTCCTTGCGGCGGGCTACTGCCTCGCCTTTTG
GGGCAGCGATGAACACGAACGCTGGGTGCGCTTCTTCGCCCAGAAGCTTTTCATTTGCTACCTGATAGTC
TCCGGGCGTCTTATGACACAGAGGTCTCTGCTAGTTTGGGCCAGCGAAACGGGCTATCCCGGTCCGGTGG
AGGCAGTCTGTCGCGACATCCGCTCCATGTACGGCATACGAACGTATGCGGTCTCGGGTTATCTTCCGGC
TCCGTCCGAAGCGCAGCTGGCCTACCTTGGTGCGTTTAACAACAACGCGGTTTCAGATCCAGCACAGTGG
CGGCCGCTCGAGGGAGGCGGTGGAGCCGACTACAAGGACCACGACGGCGACTACAAGGACCACGACATCG
ACTACAAGGACGACGACGACAAGGGGCCCGTTTAAACCCGCTGATCAGCCTCGACTGTGCCTTCTAGTTG
CCAGCCATCTGTTGTTTGCCCCTCCCCCGTGCCTTCCTTGACCCTGGAAGGTGCCACTCCCACTGTCCTT
TCCTAATAAAATGAGGAAATTGCATCGCATTGTCTGAGTAGGTGTCATTCTATTCTGGGGGGTGGGGTGG
GGCAGGACAGCAAGGGGGAGGATTGGGAAGACAATAGCAGGCATGCTGGGGATGCGGTGGGCTCTATGGC
TTCTGAGGCGGAAAGAACCAGCTGGGGCTCTAGGGGGTATCCCC
[124 nt withheld, positions 2215-2338]
C
[91 nt withheld, positions 2340-2430]
A
[49 nt withheld, positions 2432-2480]
CCTTTGACGTTGGAGTCCACGTTCTTT
[37 nt withheld, positions 2508-2544]
ACCCTATCTCGGTCTATTCTTTTGATTTATAAGGGATTTTGCCGATTTCGGCCTATTGGTTAAAAAATGA
GCTGATTTAACAAAAATTTAACGCGAATTAATTCTGTGGAATGTGTGTCAGTTAGGGTGTGGAAAGTCCC
CAGGCTCCCCAGCAGGCAGAAGTATGCAAAGCATGCATCTCAATTAGTCAGCAACCAGGTGTGGAAAGTC
CCCAGGCTCCCCAGCAGGCAGAAGTATGCAAAGCATGCATCTCAATTAGTCAGCAACCATAGTCCCGCCC
CTAACTCCGCCCATCCCGCCCCTAACTCCGCCCAGTTCCGCCCATTCTCCGCCCCATGGCTGACTAATTT
TTTTTATTTATGCAGAGGCCGAGGCCGCCTCTGCCTCTGAGCTATTCCAGAAGTAGTGAGGAGGCTTTTT
TGGAGGCCTAGGCTTTTGCAAAAAGCTCCCGGGAGCTTGTATATCCATTTTCGGATCTGATCAGCACGTG
TTGACAATTAATCATCGGCATAGTATATCGGCATAGTATAATACGACAAGGTGAGGAACTAAACCATGGC
CAAGTTGACCAGTGCCGTTCCGGTGCTCACCGCGCGCGACGTCGCCGGAGCGGTCGAGTTCTGGACCGAC
CGGCTCGGGTTCTCCCGGGACTTCGTGGAGGACGACTTCGCCGGTGTGGTCCGGGACGACGTGACCCTGT
TCATCAGCGCGGTCCAGGACCAGGTGGTGCCGGACAACACCCTGGCCTGGGTGTGGGTGCGCGGCCTGGA
CGAGCTGTACGCCGAGTGGTCGGAGGTCGTGTCCACGAACTTCCGGGACGCCTCCGGGCCGGCCATGACC
GAGATCGGCGAGCAGCCGTGGGGGCGGGAGTTCGCCCTGCGCGACCCGGCCGGCAACTGCGTGCACTTCG
TGGCCGAGGAGCAGGACTGACACGTGCTACGAGATTTCGATTCCACCGCCGCCTTCTATGAAAGGTTGGG
CTTCGGAATCGTTTTCCGGGACGCCGGCTGGATGATCCTCCAGCGCGGGGATCTCATGCTGGAGTTCTTC
GCCCACCCCAACTTGTTTATTGCAGCTTATAATGGTTACAAATAAAGCAATAGCATCACAAATTTCACAA
ATAAAGCATTTTTTTCACTGCATTCTAGTTGTGGTTTGTCCAAACTCATCAATGTATCTTATCATGTCTG
TATACCGTCGACCTCTAGCTAGAGCTTGGCGTAATCATGGTCATAGCTGTTTCCTGTGTGAAATTGTTAT
CCGCTCACAATTCCACACAACATACGAGCCGGAAGCATAAAGTGTAAAGCCTGGGGTGCCTAATGAGTGA
GCTAACTCACATTAATTGCGTTGCGCTCACTGCCCGCTTTCCAGTCGGGAAACCTGTCGTGCCAGCTGCA
TTAATGAATCGGCCAACGCGCGGGGAGAGGCGGTTTGCGTATTGGGCGCTCTTCCGCTTCCTCGCTCACT
GACTCGCTGCGCTCGGTCGTTCGGCTGCGGCGAGCGGTATCAGCTCACTCAAAGGCGGTAATACGGTTAT
CCACAGAATCAGGGGATAACGCAGGAAAGAACATGTGAGCAAAAGGCCAGCAAAAGGCCAGGAACCGTAA
AAAGGCCGCGTTGCTGGCGTTTTTCCATAGGCTCCGCCCCCCTGACGAGCATCACAAAAATCGACGCTCA
AGTCAGAGGTGGCGAAACCCGACAGGACTATAAAGATACCAGGCGTTTCCCCCTGGAAGCTCCCTCGTGC
GCTCTCCTGTTCCGACCCTGCCGCTTACCGGATACCTGTCCGCCTTTCTCCCTTCGGGAAGCGTGGCGCT
TTCTCATAGCTCACGCTGTAGGTATCTCAGTTCGGTGTAGGTCGTTCGCTCCAAGCTGGGCTGTGTGCAC
GAACCCCCCGTTCAGCCCGACCGCTGCGCCTTATCCGGTAACTATCGTCTTGAGTCCAACCCGGTAAGAC
ACGACTTATCGCCACTGGCAGCAGCCACTGGTAACAGGATTAGCAGAGCGAGGTATGTAGGCGGTGCTAC
AGAGTTCTTGAAGTGGTGGCCTAACTACGGCTACACTAGAAGAACAGTATTTGGTATCTGCGCTCTGCTG
AAGCCAGTTACCTTCGGAAAAAGAGTTGGTAGCTCTTGATCCGGCAAACAAACCACCGCTGGTAGCGGTG
GTTTTTTTGTTTGCAAGCAGCAGATTACGCGCAGAAAAAAAGGATCTCAAGAAGATCCTTTGATCTTTTC
TACGGGGTCTGACGCTCAGTGGAACGAAAACTCACGTTAAGGGATTTTGGTCATGAGATTATCAAAAAGG
ATCTTCACCTAGATCCTTTTAAATTAAAAATGAAGTTTTAAATCAATCTAAAGTATATATGAGTAAACTT
GGTCTGACAGTTACCAATGCTTAATCAGTGAGGCACCTATCTCAGCGATCTGTCTATTTCGTTCATCCAT
AGTTGCCTGACTCCCCGTCGTGTAGATAACTACGATACGGGAGGGCTTACCATCTGGCCCCAGTGCTGCA
ATGATACCGCGAGACCCACGCTCACCGGCTCCAGATTTATCAGCAATAAACCAGCCAGCCGGAAGGGCCG
AGCGCAGAAGTGGTCCTGCAACTTTATCCGCCTCCATCCAGTCTATTAATTGTTGCCGGGAAGCTAGAGT
AAGTAGTTCGCCAGTTAATAGTTTGCGCAACGTTGTTGCCATTGCTACAGGCATCGTGGTGTCACGCTCG
TCGTTTGGTATGGCTTCATTCAGCTCCGGTTCCCAACGATCAAGGCGAGTTACATGATCCCCCATGTTGT
GCAAAAAAGCGGTTAGCTCCTTCGGTCCTCCGATCGTTGTCAGAAGTAAGTTGGCCGCAGTGTTATCACT
CATGGTTATGGCAGCACTGCATAATTCTCTTACTGTCATGCCATCCGTAAGATGCTTTTCTGTGACTGGT
GAGTACTCAACCAAGTCATTCTGAGAATAGTGTATGCGGCGACCGAGTTGCTCTTGCCCGGCGTCAATAC
GGGATAATACCGCGCCACATAGCAGAACTTTAAAAGTGCTCATCATTGGAAAACGTTCTTCGGGGCGAAA
ACTCTCAAGGATCTTACCGCTGTTGAGATCCAGTTCGATGTAACCCACTCGTGCACCCAACTGATCTTCA
GCATCTTTTACTTTCACCAGCGTTTCTGGGTGAGCAAAAACAGGAAGGCAAAATGCCGCAAAAAAGGGAA
TAAGGGCGACACGGAAATGTTGAATACTCATACTCTTCCTTTTTCAATATTATTGAAGCATTTATCAGGG
TTATTGTCTCATGAGCGGATACATATTTGAATGTATTTAGAAAAATAAACAAATAGGGGTTCCGCGCACA
TTTCCCCGAAAAGTGCCACCTGACGTC
Features (pLannotate 1.2.2; 23 found; start..end, strand, type, name):
     28..80      -  misc_feature   bom (fragment): basis of mobility region from pBR322
    235..614     +  enhancer       CMV enhancer: human cytomegalovirus immediate early enhancer
    615..818     +  promoter       CMV promoter: human cytomegalovirus (CMV) immediate early promoter
    820..839     +  promoter       PLtetO-1 promoter (fragment): modified phage lambda PL promoter with tet operator sites (Lutz and Bujard, 1997)
    841..860     +  promoter       PLtetO-1 promoter (fragment): modified phage lambda PL promoter with tet operator sites (Lutz and Bujard, 1997)
    868..901     +  promoter       TRE3GV promoter (fragment): 3rd-generation Tet-responsive promoter that can be activated by binding of Tet-On® 3G, optimized for retroviral and lentiviral vectors
   1032..1802    +  CDS            ORF18: UL79_HHV8P - Protein inferred from homology: Swiss-Prot protein existence level 3. Plays a role in the expression of late transcripts bridging viral DNA replication and late gene expression during infection. From Human herpesvirus 8 type P (isolate GK18) (HHV-8) (Kaposi's sarcoma-associated herpesvirus).
   1893..1913    +  CDS            FLAG (fragment): FLAG® epitope tag, followed by an enterokinase cleavage site
   1945..2169    +  polyA_signal   bGH poly(A) signal: bovine growth hormone polyadenylation signal
   2173..2194    +  promoter       SV40 promoter (fragment): SV40 enhancer and early promoter
   2215..2643    +  rep_origin     f1 ori (sequence partly withheld): f1 bacteriophage origin of replication; arrow indicates direction of (+) strand synthesis
   2657..2986    +  promoter       SV40 promoter: SV40 enhancer and early promoter
   3034..3081    +  promoter       EM7 promoter: synthetic bacterial promoter&nbsp
   3100..3474    +  CDS            BleoR: antibiotic-binding protein; Sh ble from Streptoalloteichus hindustanus; confers resistance to bleomycin, phleomycin, and Zeocin™
   3484..3609    +  CDS            ble (fragment): BLE_KLEPN - Experimental evidence at protein level: Swiss-Prot protein existence level 1. Binding protein with a strong affinity to the bleomycin family of antibiotics. Binds to CL990; an antimitotic-antibiotic compound. From Klebsiella pneumoniae.
   3604..3725    +  polyA_signal   SV40 poly(A) signal: SV40 polyadenylation signal
   3798..3814    -  protein_bind   lac operator: The lac repressor binds to the lac operator to inhibit transcription in E. coli. This inhibition can be relieved by adding lactose or isopropyl-β-D-thiogalactopyranoside (IPTG). lac repressor encoded by lacI
   3822..3852    -  promoter       lac promoter: promoter for the E. coli lac operon
   3867..3888    -  protein_bind   CAP binding site: CAP binding activates transcription in the presence of cAMP. E. coli catabolite activator protein
   3901..3993    -  CDS            lacI (fragment): lac repressor; lacI; The lac repressor binds to the lac operator to inhibit transcription in E. coli. This inhibition can be relieved by adding lactose or isopropyl-β-D-thiogalactopyranoside (IPTG).
   4176..4764    -  rep_origin     ori: high-copy-number ColE1/pMB1/pBR322/pUC origin of replication
   4935..5795    -  CDS            AmpR: β-lactamase; bla; confers resistance to ampicillin, carbenicillin, and related antibiotics
   5796..5900    -  promoter       AmpR promoter: bla
