[The description below was written by a language model from this plasmid's Addgene catalogue record and pLannotate feature annotations shown in this document.]
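Description:
ORF18(W81A)-3xFLAG pCDNA4 is a mammalian expression plasmid of about 5.9 kb built on the pcDNA4/TO backbone. It is maintained in E. coli through a high-copy ColE1/pUC-type origin and selected with ampicillin via the β-lactamase gene and its native promoter. The backbone also carries an f1 phage origin and a Zeocin/bleomycin resistance cassette (Sh ble) placed behind both the SV40 early promoter and the bacterial EM7 promoter and terminated by an SV40 polyadenylation signal. This cassette can be used to select stably transfected mammalian cells.

The payload is the 771 bp ORF18 coding sequence from Kaposi's sarcoma-associated herpesvirus (HHV-8), carrying a tryptophan-to-alanine substitution at residue 81. It was inserted by ligation-independent cloning so that it reads into a backbone-encoded C-terminal 3xFLAG tag for detection and immunoprecipitation; the automated annotation flags only a fragment of this tag. Transcription is driven by the CMV immediate-early enhancer and promoter and ends at the bovine growth hormone polyadenylation signal. Two short tet operator matches lie immediately downstream of the CMV promoter, consistent with the TO design. Expression is therefore constitutive in ordinary cells but can be repressed by Tet repressor and induced with tetracycline or doxycycline in cells that supply it.

ORF18 is annotated as a factor linking viral DNA replication to late gene expression. The associated study concerns the requirement for the ORF18–ORF30 interaction in KSHV late gene expression, so this point mutant presumably served to probe that interaction, although the record does not state the effect of W81A.
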