Addgene plasmid #129785: ORF18(W81A)-3xFLAG pCDNA4
Purpose: Expresses KSHV ORF18 (W81A) with Cterm 3xFLAG tag in mammalian cells
Depositing lab: Britt Glaunsinger. Depositing organization: University of California, Berkeley. Publication: The interaction between ORF18 and ORF30 is required for late gene expression in Kaposi's sarcoma-associated herpesvirus. Castaneda AF, Glaunsinger BA. J Virol. 2018 Oct 10. pii: JVI.01488-18. doi: 10.1128/JVI.01488-18. PubMed 30305361.
Backbone
  Vector backbone: pcDNA4/TO
  Backbone size w/o insert (bp): 5168
  Total vector size (bp): 5928
  Vector type: Mammalian Expression
Growth in bacteria
  Bacterial resistance: Ampicillin, 100 μg/mL
  Growth temperature: 37°C
  Growth strain: DH5alpha
  Copy number: High Copy
Gene/Insert
  Gene/Insert name: ORF18
  Species: Kaposi's sarcoma-associated herpesvirus (HHV-8)
  Insert size (bp): 771
  Mutation: changed Tryptophan 81 to Alanine
  Entrez Gene: ORF18 (a.k.a. HHV8GK18_gp22)
  Promoter: CMV
  Tag / fusion protein: 3xFLAG (C terminal on backbone)
  Cloning method: Ligation Independent Cloning
  Sequencing primers: 5′ CGCAAATGGGCGGTAGGCGTG; 3′ TAGAAGGCACAGTCGAGG
Terms and licenses: Academic/Nonprofit Terms; Industry Terms: Not Available to Industry
How to cite: ORF18(W81A)-3xFLAG pCDNA4 was a gift from Britt Glaunsinger (Addgene plasmid # 129785 ; http://n2t.net/addgene:129785 ; RRID:Addgene_129785)
